Addgene plasmid #51677: D771 leu2::LYS2 Disruptor Converter
Purpose: Yeast marker swap plasmid for converting LEU2 to LYS2
Depositing lab: David Stillman. Depositing organization: University of Utah. Publication: New 'marker swap' plasmids for converting selectable markers on budding yeast gene disruptions and plasmids. Voth WP, Jiang YW, Stillman DJ. Yeast. 2003 Aug;20(11):985-93. 10.1002/yea.1018 PubMed 12898713.
Backbone
  Vector backbone: pIC19H–SXL2
  Vector type: Yeast Expression ; yeast marker swap
  Selectable markers: LYS2
Growth in bacteria
  Bacterial resistance: Ampicillin, 100 μg/mL
  Growth temperature: 37°C
  Growth strain: DH5alpha
  Copy number: Unknown
Gene/Insert
  Gene/Insert name: LYS2
  Species: S. cerevisiae (budding yeast)
  Entrez Gene: LYS2 (a.k.a. YBR115C)
  Cloning method: Restriction Enzyme; 5′ cloning site EcoRI (not destroyed); 3′ cloning site EcoRI (not destroyed)
  Sequencing primers: 5′ M13-F20; 3′ M13-R
Terms and licenses: Academic/Nonprofit Terms; Industry Terms: Not Available to Industry
Depositor comments: Plasmid D771 (leu2::LYS2) was constructed in two steps. First, plasmid YDp-K was cut with SalI and an EcoRI linker was inserted, constructing plasmid D764. Next, plasmid pIC19H–SXL2 was cut with EcoRI and a 5 kb EcoRI fragment containing LYS2 from plasmid D764 was inserted, creating D771.
How to cite: D771 leu2::LYS2 Disruptor Converter was a gift from David Stillman (Addgene plasmid # 51677 ; http://n2t.net/addgene:51677 ; RRID:Addgene_51677)
