[The description below was written by a language model from this plasmid's Addgene catalogue record and the feature table of its GenBank file.]
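Description:
D771 leu2::LYS2 Disruptor Converter is a 10.1 kb budding-yeast "marker swap" plasmid built on the pIC19H–SXL2 backbone, a pUC-type cloning vector. It is maintained in E. coli through a high-copy ColE1/pMB1-family origin and an ampicillin resistance gene (bla) driven by its own promoter. Remnants of the lacZ cloning region (lac promoter, lac operator, CAP binding site and the M13 forward and reverse primer sites) flank the yeast DNA. The feature table annotates no yeast replication origin or centromere, which fits a construct meant to supply a fragment for chromosomal integration rather than to replicate in yeast.

The payload is the S. cerevisiae LYS2 gene, annotated with its native promoter followed by the full coding sequence for alpha-aminoadipate reductase, an enzyme required for lysine biosynthesis and a standard auxotrophic marker in lys2 strains. According to the depositor, an EcoRI linker was first added to a LYS2-bearing plasmid, and the resulting roughly 5 kb EcoRI fragment was then inserted into the EcoRI site of pIC19H–SXL2; both EcoRI sites are retained. The name and stated purpose imply that LYS2 interrupts LEU2 sequence carried by the backbone, and sizeable unannotated stretches lie on either side of LYS2, but the feature table does not label any LEU2 homology.

The construct is used to convert an existing LEU2 marker, on a yeast gene disruption or a plasmid, into LYS2. Homologous recombination through the flanking leu2 sequences would replace LEU2 function with LYS2. Strains then become selectable on medium lacking lysine, and LEU2 is freed for reuse in further genetic manipulations.
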