LOCUS       Exported 10119 bp ds-DNA circular SYN 12-MAY-2021
DEFINITION  Yeast marker swap plasmid for converting LEU2 to LYS2.
ACCESSION   .
VERSION     .
KEYWORDS    D771 leu2::LYS2 Disruptor Converter
SOURCE      synthetic DNA construct
  ORGANISM  synthetic DNA construct
REFERENCE   1 (bases 1 to 10119)
  AUTHORS   Voth WP, Jiang YW, Stillman DJ
  TITLE     New 'marker swap' plasmids for converting selectable markers on
            budding yeast gene disruptions and plasmids.
  JOURNAL   Yeast. 2003 Aug;20(11):985-93.
  PUBMED    12898713
REFERENCE   2 (bases 1 to 10119)
  AUTHORS   .
  TITLE     Direct Submission
  JOURNAL   Exported May 12, 2021 from SnapGene Server 1.1.58
            http://www.snapgene.com
FEATURES             Location/Qualifiers
     source          1..10119
                     /organism="synthetic DNA construct"
                     /mol_type="other DNA"
     primer_bind     complement(29..51)
                     /label=pGEX 3'
                     /note="pGEX vectors, reverse primer"
     primer_bind     151..170
                     /label=pRS-marker
                     /note="pRS vectors, use to sequence yeast selectable
                     marker"
     primer_bind     364..386
                     /label=M13/pUC Forward
                     /note="In lacZ gene"
     primer_bind     378..395
                     /label=M13 Forward
                     /note="In lacZ gene. Also called M13-F20 or M13 (-21)
                     Forward"
     primer_bind     379..395
                     /label=M13 fwd
                     /note="common sequencing primer, one of multiple similar
                     variants"
     promoter        1746..1985
                     /gene="S. cerevisiae LYS2"
                     /label=LYS2 promoter
     CDS             1986..6164
                     /codon_start=1
                     /gene="S. cerevisiae LYS2"
                     /product="alpha-aminoadipate reductase, required for lysine
                     biosynthesis"
                     /label=LYS2
                     /note="yeast auxotrophic marker"
                     /translation="MTNEKVWIEKLDNPTLSVLPHDFLRPQQEPYTKQATYSLQLPQLD
                     VPHDSFSNKYAVALSVWAALIYRVTGDDDIVLYIANNKILRFNIQPTWSFNELYSTINN
                     ELNKLNSIEANFSFDELAEKIQSCQDLERTPQLFRLAFLENQDFKLDEFKHHLVDFALN
                     LDTSNNAHVLNLIYNSLLYSNERVTIVADQFTQYLTAALSDPSNCITKISLITASSKDS
                     LPDPTKNLGWCDFVGCIHDIFQDNAEAFPERTCVVETPTLNSDKSRSFTYRDINRTSNI
                     VAHYLIKTGIKRGDVVMIYSSRGVDLMVCVMGVLKAGATFSVIDPAYPPARQTIYLGVA
                     KPRGLIVIRAAGQLDQLVEDYINDELEIVSRINSIAIQENGTIEGGKLDNGEDVLAPYD
                     HYKDTRTGVVVGPDSNPTLSFTSGSEGIPKGVLGRHFSLAYYFNWMSKRFNLTENDKFT
                     MLSGIAHDPIQRDMFTPLFLGAQLYVPTQDDIGTPGRLAEWMSKYGCTVTHLTPAMGQL
                     LTAQATTPFPKLHHAFFVGDILTKRDCLRLQTLAENCRIVNMYGTTETQRAVSYFEVKS
                     KNDDPNFLKKLKDVMPAGKGMLNVQLLVVNRNDRTQICGIGEIGEIYVRAGGLAEGYRG
                     LPELNKEKFVNNWFVEKDHWNYLDKDNGEPWRQFWLGPRDRLYRTGDLGRYLPNGDCEC
                     CGRADDQVKIRGFRIELGEIDTHISQHPLVRENITLVRKNADNEPTLITFMVPRFDKPD
                     DLSKFQSDVPKEVETDPIVKGLIGYHLLSKDIRTFLKKRLASYAMPSLIVVMDKLPLNP
                     NGKVDKPKLQFPTPKQLNLVAENTVSETDDSQFTNVEREVRDLWLSILPTKPASVSPDD
                     SFFDLGGHSILATKMIFTLKKKLQVDLPLGTIFKYPTIKAFAAEIDRIKSSGGSSQGEV
                     VENVTANYAEDAKKLVETLPSSYPSREYFVEPNSAEGKTTINVFVTGVTGFLGSYILAD
                     LLGRSPKNYSFKVFAHVRAKDEEAAFARLQKAGITYGTWNEKFASNIKVVLGDLSKSQF
                     GLSDEKWMDLANTVDIIIHNGALVHWVYPYAKLRDPNVISTINVMSLAAVGKPKFFDFV
                     SSTSTLDTEYYFNLSDKLVSEGKPGILESDDLMNSASGLTGGYGQSKWAAEYIIRRAGE
                     RGLRGCIVRPGYVTGASANGSSNTDDFLLRFLKGSVQLGKIPDIENSVNMVPVDHVARV
                     VVATSLNPPKENELAVAQVTGHPRILFKDYLYTLHDYGYDVEIESYSKWKKSLEASVID
                     RNEENALYPLLHMVLDNLPESTKAPELDDRNAVASLKKDTAWTGVDWSNGIGVTPEEVG
                     IYIAFLNKVGFLPPPTHNDKLPLPSIELTQAQISLVASGAGARGSSAAA"
     primer_bind     complement(7898..7914)
                     /label=M13 rev
                     /note="common sequencing primer, one of multiple similar
                     variants"
     primer_bind     complement(7898..7914)
                     /label=M13 Reverse
                     /note="In lacZ gene. Also called M13-rev"
     primer_bind     complement(7911..7933)
                     /label=M13/pUC Reverse
                     /note="In lacZ gene"
     protein_bind    7922..7938
                     /label=lac operator
                     /bound_moiety="lac repressor encoded by lacI"
                     /note="The lac repressor binds to the lac operator to
                     inhibit transcription in E. coli. This inhibition can be
                     relieved by adding lactose or
                     isopropyl-beta-D-thiogalactopyranoside (IPTG)."
     promoter        complement(7946..7976)
                     /label=lac promoter
                     /note="promoter for the E. coli lac operon"
     protein_bind    7991..8012
                     /label=CAP binding site
                     /bound_moiety="E. coli catabolite activator protein"
                     /note="CAP binding activates transcription in the presence
                     of cAMP."
     primer_bind     complement(8129..8146)
                     /label=L4440
                     /note="L4440 vector, forward primer"
     rep_origin      complement(8300..8888)
                     /direction=LEFT
                     /label=ori
                     /note="high-copy-number ColE1/pMB1/pBR322/pUC origin of
                     replication"
     primer_bind     complement(8380..8399)
                     /label=pBR322ori-F
                     /note="pBR322 origin, forward primer"
     CDS             complement(9059..9919)
                     /codon_start=1
                     /gene="bla"
                     /product="beta-lactamase"
                     /label=AmpR
                     /note="confers resistance to ampicillin, carbenicillin, and
                     related antibiotics"
                     /translation="MSIQHFRVALIPFFAAFCLPVFAHPETLVKVKDAEDQLGARVGYI
                     ELDLNSGKILESFRPEERFPMMSTFKVLLCGAVLSRIDAGQEQLGRRIHYSQNDLVEYS
                     PVTEKHLTDGMTVRELCSAAITMSDNTAANLLLTTIGGPKELTAFLHNMGDHVTRLDRW
                     EPELNEAIPNDERDTTMPVAMATTLRKLLTGELLTLASRQQLIDWMEADKVAGPLLRSA
                     LPAGWFIADKSGAGERGSRGIIAALGPDGKPSRIVVIYTTGSQATMDERNRQIAEIGAS
                     LIKHW"
     primer_bind     9682..9701
                     /label=Amp-R
                     /note="Ampicillin resistance gene, reverse primer"
     promoter        complement(9920..10024)
                     /gene="bla"
                     /label=AmpR promoter
     primer_bind     10092..10110
                     /label=pBRforEco
                     /note="pBR322 vectors, upsteam of EcoRI site, forward
                     primer"
ORIGIN
        1 tcgcgcgttt cggtgatgac ggtgaaaacc tctgacacat gcagctcccg gagacggtca
       61 cagcttgtct gtaagcggat gccgggagca gacaagcccg tcagggcgcg tcagcgggtg
      121 ttggcgggtg tcggggctgg cttaactatg cggcatcaga gcagattgta ctgagagtgc
      181 accatatgcg gtgtgaaata ccgcacagat gcgtaaggag aaaataccgc atcaggcgcc
      241 attcgccatt caggctgcgc aactgttggg aagggcgatc ggtgcgggcc tcttcgctat
      301 tacgccagct ggcgaaaggg ggatgtgctg caaggcgatt aagttgggta acgccagggt
      361 tttcccagtc acgacgttgt aaaacgacgg ccagtgccaa gctttcgcga gctcgaggag
      421 aacttctagt atatccacat acctaatatt attgccttat taaaaatgga atcccaacaa
      481 ttacatcaaa atccacattc tcttcaaaat caattgtcct gtacttcctt gttcatgtgt
      541 gttcaaaaac gttatattta taggataatt atactctatt tctcaacaag taattggttg
      601 tttggccgag cggtctaagg cgcctgattc aagaaatatc ttgaccgcag ttaactgtgg
      661 gaatactcag gtatcgtaag atgcaagagt tcgaatctct tagcaaccat tatttttttt
      721 ctctcaacat aacgagaaca cacaggggcg ctatcgcaca gaatcaaatt cgatgactgg
      781 aaattttttg ttaatttcag aggtcgcctg acgcatatac ctttttcaac tgaaaaattg
      841 ggagaaaaag gaaaggtgag agcgccggaa ccggcttttc atatagaata gagaagcgtt
      901 catgactaaa tgcttgcatc acaatacttg aagttgacaa tattatttaa ggacctattg
      961 ttttttccaa taggtggtta gcaatcgtct tactttctaa cttttcttac cttttacatt
     1021 tcagcaatat atatatatat atatatatat atttcaagga tataccattg taatgtctgc
     1081 ccctaagaag atcgtcgttt tgccaggtga ccacgttggt caagaaatca cagccgaagc
     1141 cattaaggtt cttaaagcta tttctgatgt tcgttccaat gtcaagttcg atttcgaaaa
     1201 tcatttaatt ggtggtgctg ctatcgatgc tacaggtgtt ccacttccag atgaggcgct
     1261 ggaagcctcc aagaaggctg atgccgtttt gttaggtgct gtgggtggtc ctaaatgggg
     1321 taccggtagt gttagacctg aacaaggttt actaaaaatc cgtaaagaac ttcaattgta
     1381 cgccaactta agaccatgta actttgcatc cgactctctt ttagacttat ctccaatcaa
     1441 gccacaattt gctaaaggta ctgacttcgt tgttgttaga gaattagtgg gaggtattta
     1501 ctttggtaag agaaaggaag acgatggtga tggtgtcgct tgggatagtg aacaatacac
     1561 cgttccagaa gtgcaaagaa tcacaagaat ggccgctttc atggccctac aacatgagcc
     1621 accattgcct atttggtcct tggataaagc taatgttttg gcctcttcaa gattatggag
     1681 aaaaactgtg gaggaaacca tcaagaacga attctcgacg gatccggtga ttgattgagc
     1741 aagctaattc cacttgcaat tacataaaaa attccggcgg tttttcgcgt gtgactcaat
     1801 gtcgaaatac ctgcctaatg aacatgaaca tcgcccaaat gtatttgaag acccgctggg
     1861 agaagttcaa gatatataag taacaagcag ccaatagtat aaaaaaaaat ctgagtttat
     1921 tacctttcct ggaatttcag tgaaaaactg ctaattatag agagatatca cagagttact
     1981 cactaatgac taacgaaaag gtctggatag agaagttgga taatccaact ctttcagtgt
     2041 taccacatga ctttttacgc ccacaacaag aaccttatac gaaacaagct acatattcgt
     2101 tacagctacc tcagctcgat gtgcctcatg atagtttttc taacaaatac gctgtcgctt
     2161 tgagtgtatg ggctgcattg atatatagag taaccggtga cgatgatatt gttctttata
     2221 ttgcgaataa caaaatctta agattcaata ttcaaccaac gtggtcattt aatgagctgt
     2281 attctacaat taacaatgag ttgaacaagc tcaattctat tgaggccaat ttttcctttg
     2341 acgagctagc tgaaaaaatt caaagttgcc aagatctgga aaggacccct cagttgttcc
     2401 gtttggcctt tttggaaaac caagatttca aattagacga gttcaagcat catttagtgg
     2461 actttgcttt gaatttggat accagtaata atgcgcatgt tttgaactta atttataaca
     2521 gcttactgta ttcgaatgaa agagtaacca ttgttgcgga ccaatttact caatatttga
     2581 ctgctgcgct aagcgatcca tccaattgca taactaaaat ctctctgatc accgcatcat
     2641 ccaaggatag tttacctgat ccaactaaga acttgggctg gtgcgatttc gtggggtgta
     2701 ttcacgacat tttccaggac aatgctgaag ccttcccaga gagaacctgt gttgtggaga
     2761 ctccaacact aaattccgac aagtcccgtt ctttcactta tcgcgacatc aaccgcactt
     2821 ctaacatagt tgcccattat ttgattaaaa caggtatcaa aagaggtgat gtagtgatga
     2881 tctattcttc taggggtgtg gatttgatgg tatgtgtgat gggtgtcttg aaagccggcg
     2941 caaccttttc agttatcgac cctgcatatc ccccagccag acaaaccatt tacttaggtg
     3001 ttgctaaacc acgtgggttg attgttatta gagctgctgg acaattggat caactagtag
     3061 aagattacat caatgatgaa ttggagattg tttcaagaat caattccatc gctattcaag
     3121 aaaatggtac cattgaaggt ggcaaattgg acaatggcga ggatgttttg gctccatatg
     3181 atcactacaa agacaccaga acaggtgttg tagttggacc agattccaac ccaaccctat
     3241 ctttcacatc tggttccgaa ggtattccta agggtgttct tggtagacat ttttccttgg
     3301 cttattattt caattggatg tccaaaaggt tcaacttaac agaaaatgat aaattcacaa
     3361 tgctgagcgg tattgcacat gatccaattc aaagagatat gtttacacca ttatttttag
     3421 gtgcccaatt gtatgtccct actcaagatg atattggtac accgggccgt ttagcggaat
     3481 ggatgagtaa gtatggttgc acagttaccc atttaacacc tgccatgggt caattactta
     3541 ctgcccaagc tactacacca ttccctaagt tacatcatgc gttctttgtg ggtgacattt
     3601 taacaaaacg tgattgtctg aggttacaaa ccttggcaga aaattgccgt attgttaata
     3661 tgtacggtac cactgaaaca cagcgtgcag tttcttattt cgaagttaaa tcaaaaaatg
     3721 acgatccaaa ctttttgaaa aaattgaaag atgtcatgcc tgctggtaaa ggtatgttga
     3781 acgttcagct actagttgtt aacaggaacg atcgtactca aatatgtggt attggcgaaa
     3841 taggtgagat ttatgttcgt gcaggtggtt tggccgaagg ttatagagga ttaccagaat
     3901 tgaataaaga aaaatttgtg aacaactggt ttgttgaaaa agatcactgg aattatttgg
     3961 ataaggataa tggtgaacct tggagacaat tctggttagg tccaagagat agattgtaca
     4021 gaacgggtga tttaggtcgt tatctaccaa acggtgactg tgaatgttgc ggtagggctg
     4081 atgatcaagt taaaattcgt gggttcagaa tcgaattagg agaaatagat acgcacattt
     4141 cccaacatcc attggtaaga gaaaacatta ctttagttcg caaaaatgcc gacaatgagc
     4201 caacattgat cacatttatg gtcccaagat ttgacaagcc agatgacttg tctaagttcc
     4261 aaagtgatgt tccaaaggag gttgaaactg accctatagt taagggctta atcggttacc
     4321 atcttttatc caaggacatc aggactttct taaagaaaag attggctagc tatgctatgc
     4381 cttccttgat tgtggttatg gataaactac cattgaatcc aaatggtaaa gttgataagc
     4441 ctaaacttca attcccaact cccaagcaat taaatttggt agctgaaaat acagtttctg
     4501 aaactgacga ctctcagttt accaatgttg agcgcgaggt tagagactta tggttaagta
     4561 tattacctac caagccagca tctgtatcac cagatgattc gtttttcgat ttaggtggtc
     4621 attctatctt ggctaccaaa atgattttta ccttaaagaa aaagctgcaa gttgatttac
     4681 cattgggcac aattttcaag tatccaacga taaaggcctt tgccgcggaa attgacagaa
     4741 ttaaatcatc gggtggatca tctcaaggtg aggtcgtcga aaatgtcact gcaaattatg
     4801 cggaagacgc caagaaattg gttgagacgc taccaagttc gtacccctct cgagaatatt
     4861 ttgttgaacc taatagtgcc gaaggaaaaa caacaattaa tgtgtttgtt accggtgtca
     4921 caggatttct gggctcctac atccttgcag atttgttagg acgttctcca aagaactaca
     4981 gtttcaaagt gtttgcccac gtcagggcca aggatgaaga agctgcattt gcaagattac
     5041 aaaaggcagg tatcacctat ggtacttgga acgaaaaatt tgcctcaaat attaaagttg
     5101 tattaggcga tttatctaaa agccaatttg gtctttcaga tgagaagtgg atggatttgg
     5161 caaacacagt tgatataatt atccataatg gtgcgttagt tcactgggtt tatccatatg
     5221 ccaaattgag ggatccaaat gttatttcaa ctatcaatgt tatgagctta gccgccgtcg
     5281 gcaagccaaa gttctttgac tttgtttcct ccacttctac tcttgacact gaatactact
     5341 ttaatttgtc agataaactt gttagcgaag ggaagccagg cattttagaa tcagacgatt
     5401 taatgaactc tgcaagcggg ctcactggtg gatatggtca gtccaaatgg gctgctgagt
     5461 acatcattag acgtgcaggt gaaaggggcc tacgtgggtg tattgtcaga ccaggttacg
     5521 taacaggtgc ctctgccaat ggttcttcaa acacagatga tttcttattg agatttttga
     5581 aaggttcagt ccaattaggt aagattccag atatcgaaaa ttccgtgaat atggttccag
     5641 tagatcatgt tgctcgtgtt gttgttgcta cgtctttgaa tcctcccaaa gaaaatgaat
     5701 tggccgttgc tcaagtaacg ggtcacccaa gaatattatt caaagactac ttgtatactt
     5761 tacacgatta tggttacgat gtcgaaatcg aaagctattc taaatggaag aaatcattgg
     5821 aggcgtctgt tattgacagg aatgaagaaa atgcgttgta tcctttgcta cacatggtct
     5881 tagacaactt acctgaaagt accaaagctc cggaactaga cgataggaac gccgtggcat
     5941 ctttaaagaa agacaccgca tggacaggtg ttgattggtc taatggaata ggtgttactc
     6001 cagaagaggt tggtatatat attgcatttt taaacaaggt tggattttta cctccaccaa
     6061 ctcataatga caaacttcca ctgccaagta tagaactaac tcaagcgcaa ataagtctag
     6121 ttgcttcagg tgctggtgct cgtggaagct ccgcagcagc ttaaggttga gcattacgta
     6181 tgatatgtcc atgtacaata attaaatatg aattaggaga aagacttagc ttcttttcgg
     6241 gtgatgtcac ttaaaaactc cgagaataat atataataag agaataaaat attagttatt
     6301 gaataagaac tgtaaatcag ctggcgttag tctgctaatg gcagcttcat cttggtttat
     6361 tgtagcatga atcatatttg cctttttttc ctgtaattca atgattcttg cttctatact
     6421 atcctcaatg caaaaccttg tgatcttcac aggtcgatac tgaccaattc tatgaactct
     6481 atcaccactt tgccattcaa cactagggtt ccaccatggg tctaaaatga atacttgcga
     6541 agcttcacaa agattcaaag caacaccgcc cgcctttaaa ctgaccaaga aaacctcgca
     6601 ttgaatgttg ttcatgaaat acttgatggt ttcatctctt tgcgtcggtg acatactacc
     6661 ctgaagcttc actgtttgaa atccagctct tttcaatctc cactctacca gatccagcat
     6721 actggtaaac tgggaaaaca caatggattt aatcgttctc ttgttgcttc tcagtttgta
     6781 tagttcttcc acaagtgctt cgattttcgt tgatgattgc cacttgccac tcatgtttag
     6841 acggctaaca atactttgct ttttgaagga atcaaggtcc acttccaaag caggttgaga
     6901 caaatcgagc ttgctcaatc aatcaccgga tccccgggaa ttccctacat tgaaggttca
     6961 acatcaattg attgattctg ccgccatgat cctagttaag aacccaaccc acctaaatgg
     7021 tattataatc accagcaaca tgtttggtga tatcatctcc gatgaagcct ccgttatccc
     7081 aggctccttg ggtttgttgc catctgcgtc cttggcctct ttgccagaca agaacaccgc
     7141 atttggtttg tacgaaccat gccatggttc cgctccagat ttgccaaaga ataaggtcaa
     7201 ccctatcgcc actatcttgt ctgctgcaat gatgttgaaa ttgtcattga acttgcctga
     7261 agaaggtaaa gccattgaag atgcagttaa aaaggttttg gatgcaggta tcagaactgg
     7321 tgatttaggt ggttccaaca gtaccaccga agtcggtgat gctgtcgccg aagaagttaa
     7381 gaaaatcctt gcttaaaaag attctctttt tttatgatat ttgtacataa actttataaa
     7441 tgaaattcat aatagaaacg acacgaaatt acaaaatgga atatgttcat agggtagacg
     7501 aaactatata cgcaatctac atacatttat caagaaggag aaaaaggagg atgtaaagga
     7561 atacaggtaa gcaaattgat actaatggct caacgtgata aggaaaaaga attgcacttt
     7621 aacattaata ttgacaagga ggagggcatc acacaaaaag ttaggtgtaa cagaaaatca
     7681 tgaaactatg atttctaatt tatatattgg aggattttct ctaaaaaaaa aaatacaaca
     7741 aataaaaaac actcaatgac ctgaccattt gatggagttt aagtcaatac cttcttgaac
     7801 catttcccat aatggtgaaa gttccctcaa gaattttact ctgtcagaaa cggccttacg
     7861 acgtagtcga cctgcagcca agcttggcgt aatcatggtc atagctgttt cctgtgtgaa
     7921 attgttatcc gctcacaatt ccacacaaca tacgagccgg aagcataaag tgtaaagcct
     7981 ggggtgccta atgagtgagc taactcacat taattgcgtt gcgctcactg cccgctttcc
     8041 agtcgggaaa cctgtcgtgc cagctgcatt aatgaatcgg ccaacgcgcg gggagaggcg
     8101 gtttgcgtat tgggcgctct tccgcttcct cgctcactga ctcgctgcgc tcggtcgttc
     8161 ggctgcggcg agcggtatca gctcactcaa aggcggtaat acggttatcc acagaatcag
     8221 gggataacgc aggaaagaac atgtgagcaa aaggccagca aaaggccagg aaccgtaaaa
     8281 aggccgcgtt gctggcgttt ttccataggc tccgcccccc tgacgagcat cacaaaaatc
     8341 gacgctcaag tcagaggtgg cgaaacccga caggactata aagataccag gcgtttcccc
     8401 ctggaagctc cctcgtgcgc tctcctgttc cgaccctgcc gcttaccgga tacctgtccg
     8461 cctttctccc ttcgggaagc gtggcgcttt ctcaatgctc acgctgtagg tatctcagtt
     8521 cggtgtaggt cgttcgctcc aagctgggct gtgtgcacga accccccgtt cagcccgacc
     8581 gctgcgcctt atccggtaac tatcgtcttg agtccaaccc ggtaagacac gacttatcgc
     8641 cactggcagc agccactggt aacaggatta gcagagcgag gtatgtaggc ggtgctacag
     8701 agttcttgaa gtggtggcct aactacggct acactagaag gacagtattt ggtatctgcg
     8761 ctctgctgaa gccagttacc ttcggaaaaa gagttggtag ctcttgatcc ggcaaacaaa
     8821 ccaccgctgg tagcggtggt ttttttgttt gcaagcagca gattacgcgc agaaaaaaag
     8881 gatctcaaga agatcctttg atcttttcta cggggtctga cgctcagtgg aacgaaaact
     8941 cacgttaagg gattttggtc atgagattat caaaaaggat cttcacctag atccttttaa
     9001 attaaaaatg aagttttaaa tcaatctaaa gtatatatga gtaaacttgg tctgacagtt
     9061 accaatgctt aatcagtgag gcacctatct cagcgatctg tctatttcgt tcatccatag
     9121 ttgcctgact ccccgtcgtg tagataacta cgatacggga gggcttacca tctggcccca
     9181 gtgctgcaat gataccgcga gacccacgct caccggctcc agatttatca gcaataaacc
     9241 agccagccgg aagggccgag cgcagaagtg gtcctgcaac tttatccgcc tccatccagt
     9301 ctattaattg ttgccgggaa gctagagtaa gtagttcgcc agttaatagt ttgcgcaacg
     9361 ttgttgccat tgctacaggc atcgtggtgt cacgctcgtc gtttggtatg gcttcattca
     9421 gctccggttc ccaacgatca aggcgagtta catgatcccc catgttgtgc aaaaaagcgg
     9481 ttagctcctt cggtcctccg atcgttgtca gaagtaagtt ggccgcagtg ttatcactca
     9541 tggttatggc agcactgcat aattctctta ctgtcatgcc atccgtaaga tgcttttctg
     9601 tgactggtga gtactcaacc aagtcattct gagaatagtg tatgcggcga ccgagttgct
     9661 cttgcccggc gtcaatacgg gataataccg cgccacatag cagaacttta aaagtgctca
     9721 tcattggaaa acgttcttcg gggcgaaaac tctcaaggat cttaccgctg ttgagatcca
     9781 gttcgatgta acccactcgt gcacccaact gatcttcagc atcttttact ttcaccagcg
     9841 tttctgggtg agcaaaaaca ggaaggcaaa atgccgcaaa aaagggaata agggcgacac
     9901 ggaaatgttg aatactcata ctcttccttt ttcaatatta ttgaagcatt tatcagggtt
     9961 attgtctcat gagcggatac atatttgaat gtatttagaa aaataaacaa ataggggttc
    10021 cgcgcacatt tccccgaaaa gtgccacctg acgtctaaga aaccattatt atcatgacat
    10081 taacctataa aaataggcgt atcacgaggc cctttcgtc
//
