>Addgene plasmid #51677 | D771 leu2::LYS2 Disruptor Converter | addgene partial sequence | sequence record 81292 | M13-Rev 5'-CAGGAAACAGCTATGACC-3'
AGGCCGTTTCTGACAGAGTAAAATTCTTGAGGGAACTTTCACCATTATGGGAAATGGTTCAAGAAGGTAT
TGACTTAAACTCCATCAAATGGTCAGGTCATTGAGTGTTTTTTATTTGTTGTATTTTTTTTTTTAGAGAA
AATCCTCCAATATATAAATTAGAAATCATAGTTTCATGATTTTCTGTTACACCTAACTTTTTGTGTGATG
CCCTCCTCCTTGTCAATATTAATGTTAAAGTGCAATTCTTTTTCCTTATCACGTTGAGCCATTAGTATCA
ATTTGCTTACCTGTATTCCTTTACATCCTCCTTTTTCTCCTTCTTGATAAATGTATGTAGATTGCGTATA
TAGTTTCGTCTACCCTATGAACATATTCCATTTTGTAATTTCGTGTCGTTTCTATTATGAATTTCATTTA
TAAAGTTTATGTACAAATATCATAAAAAAAGAGAATCTTTTTAAGCAAGGATTTTCTTAACTTCTTCGGC
GACAGCATCACCGACTTCGGTGGTACTGTTGGAACCACCTAAATCACCAGTTCTGATACCTGCATCCAAA
ACCTTTTTAACTGCATCTTCAATGGCTTTACCTTCTTCAGGCAAGTTCAATGACAATTTCAACATCATTG
CAGCAGACAAGATAGTGGCGATAGGGTTGACCTTATTCTTTGGCAAATCTGGAGCGGAACCATGGCATGG
TTCGTACAAACCAAATGCGGTGTTCTTGTCTGGCAAAGAGGCCAAGGACGCAGATGGCAACAAACCCAAG
GAGCCTGGGATAACGGAGGCTTCATCGGAGATGATATCACCAAACATGTTGCTGGTGATTATAATACCAT
TTAGGTGG
