>Addgene plasmid #51677 | D771 leu2::LYS2 Disruptor Converter | addgene partial sequence | sequence record 82001 | Lys2-F 5'-GACAAACTTCCACTGCCAAG-3'
AGTCTAGTTGCTTCAGGTGCTGGTGCTCGTGGAAGCTCCGCAGCAGCTTAAGGTTGAGCATTACGTATGA
TATGTCCATGTACAATAATTAAATATGAATTAGGAGAAAGACTTAGCTTCTTTTCGGGTGATGTCACTTA
AAAACTCCGAGAATAATATATAATAAGAGAATAAAATATTAGTTATTGAATAAGAACTGTAAATCAGCTG
GCGTTAGTCTGCTAATGGCAGCTTCATCTTGGTTTATTGTAGCATGAATCATATTTGCCTTTTTTTCCTG
TAATTCAATGATTCTTGCTTCTATACTATCCTCAATGCAAAACCTTGTGATCTTCACAGGTCGATACTGA
CCAATTCTATGAACTCTATCACCACTTTGCCATTCAACACTAGGGTTCCACCATGGGTCTAAAATGAATA
CTTGCGAAGCTTCACAAAGATTCAAAGCAACACCGCCCGCCTTTAAACTGACCAAGAAAACCTCGCATTG
AATGTTGTTCATGAAATACTTGATGGTTTCATCTCTTTGCGTCGGTGACATACTACCCTGAAGCTTCACT
GTTTGAAATCCAGCTCTTTTCAATCTCCACTCTACCAGATCCAGCATACTGGTAAACTGGGAAAACACAA
TGGATTTAATCGTTCTCTTGTTGCTTCTCAGTTTGTATAGTTCTTCCACAAGTGCTTCGATTTTCGTTGA
TGATTGCCACTTGCCACTCATGTTTAGACGGCTAACAATACTTTGCTTTTTGAAGGAATCAAGGTCCACT
TCCAAAGCAGGTTGAGACAAATCGAGCTTGCTCAATCAATCACCGGATCCCCGGGAATTCGTTCTTGATG
GTTT
