>Addgene plasmid #51677 | D771 leu2::LYS2 Disruptor Converter | addgene partial sequence | sequence record 82004 | M13pUC-Fwd 5'-CCCAGTCACGACGTTGTAAAACG-3'
ATACAACATTCTCAACAAGTAATTGGTTGTTTGGCCGAGCGGTCTAAGGCGCCTGATTCAAGAAATATCT
TGACCGCAGTTAACTGTGGGAATACTCAGGTATCGTAAGATGCAAGAGTTCGAATCTCTTAGCAACCATT
ATTTTTTTTCTCTCAACATAACGAGAACACACAGGGGCGCTATCGCACAGAATCAAATTCGATGACTGGA
AATTTTTTGTTAATTTCAGAGGTCGCCTGACGCATATACCTTTTTCAACTGAAAAATTGGGAGAAAAAGG
AAAGGTGAGAGCGCCGGAACCGGCTTTTCATATAGAATAGAGAAGCGTTCATGACTAAATGCTTGCATCA
CAATACTTGAAGTTGACAATATTATTTAAGGACCTATTGTTTTTTCCAATAGGTGGTTAGCAATCGTCTT
ACTTTCTAACTTTTCTTACCTTTTACATTTCAGCAATATATATATATATATATATATATATTTCAAGGAT
ATACCATTGTAATGTCTGCCCCTAAGAAGATCGTCGTTTTGCCAGGTGACCACGTTGGTCAAGAAATCAC
AGCCGAAGCCATTAAGGTTCTTAAAGCTATTTCTGATGTTCGTTCCAATGTCAAGTTCGATTTCGAAAAT
CATTTAATTGGTGGTGCTGCTATCGATGCTACAGGTGTTCCACTTCCAGATGAGGCGCTGGAAGCCTCCA
AGAAGGCTGATGCCGTTTTGTTAGGTGCTGTGGGTGGTCCTAAATGGGGTACCGGTAGTGTTAGACCTGA
ACAAGGTTTACTAAAAATCCGTAAAGAACTTCAATTGTACGCCAACTTAAGACCATGTAACTTTGCATCC
GACTCTCTTTTAGACTTATCTCCAATCAAGCCACAATTTGCTAAAGGTACTGACTTCGTTGTTGTTAGAG
AATTAGTGG
